Addgene plasmid #223661: pAAV-hSyn-DIO-Vgf-T2A-mCherry-CW3SL
Purpose: Expresses VGF and mCherry in a Cre-dependent manner
Depositing lab: Oscar Marin. Depositing organization: King's College London. Publication: Regulation of PV interneuron plasticity by neuropeptide-encoding genes. Selten M, Bernard C, Mukherjee D, Hamid F, Hanusz-Godoy A, Oozeer F, Zimmer C, Marin O. Nature. 2025 Apr 30. doi: 10.1038/s41586-025-08933-z. PubMed 40307547.
Backbone
  Vector backbone: pAAV
  Backbone size w/o insert (bp): 4093
  Total vector size (bp): 6732
  Modifications to backbone: Used CW3SL cassette from Bong-Kiun Kaang
  Vector type: Mammalian Expression, AAV
Growth in bacteria
  Bacterial resistance: Ampicillin, 100 μg/mL
  Growth temperature: 37°C
  Growth strain: NEB Stable
  Copy number: High Copy
Gene/Insert
  Gene/Insert name: Vgf-T2A-mCherry
  Species: M. musculus (mouse)
  Insert size (bp): 2644
  GenBank ID: NM_001039385
  Promoter: hSyn
  Cloning method: Restriction Enzyme; 5′ cloning site AscI (not destroyed); 3′ cloning site PacI (not destroyed)
  Sequencing primers: 5′ N/A
Terms and licenses: Academic/Nonprofit Terms; Industry Terms: Not Available to Industry
Depositor comments: Please visit https://doi.org/10.1101/2023.02.03.527010 for bioRxiv preprint.
How to cite: pAAV-hSyn-DIO-Vgf-T2A-mCherry-CW3SL was a gift from Oscar Marin (Addgene plasmid # 223661 ; http://n2t.net/addgene:223661 ; RRID:Addgene_223661)
