[The description below was written by a language model from this plasmid's Addgene catalogue record and pLannotate feature annotations shown in this document.]
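Description:
pAAV-hSyn-DIO-Vgf-T2A-mCherry-CW3SL is a 6.7 kb AAV transfer plasmid for Cre-dependent, neuron-restricted expression of mouse VGF together with the red fluorescent protein mCherry. It is propagated in E. coli as a high-copy plasmid through a ColE1/pUC-type origin with ampicillin selection (AmpR under its own bla promoter), and it also carries an f1 phage origin. The expression cassette sits between AAV2 inverted terminal repeats, which allow it to be packaged into recombinant AAV particles. The annotation detects the right-hand ITR in full but only short fragments of the left-hand one, so the feature table alone does not establish the state of the left ITR.

Within the ITRs, the human synapsin I (hSyn) promoter drives a DIO (double-floxed inverted orientation) cassette. The Vgf and mCherry coding sequences are annotated on the reverse strand relative to the promoter. They are flanked on each side by a lox2272/loxP pair, with the two pairs in opposing orientation. Without Cre the open reading frame is antisense and is not expressed. Cre recombination inverts the cassette and then excises one site of each pair, locking it in the sense orientation. The T2A self-cleaving peptide named in the insert, which is not separately annotated, lets the two proteins be produced as separate polypeptides from a single transcript, so mCherry marks the cells expressing VGF. Downstream lies the CW3SL element, a compact 3′ module seen here as truncated WPRE fragments and SV40 poly(A) fragments. It supports transcript stability and polyadenylation while saving packaging capacity. The construct was deposited with a study of neuropeptide-encoding genes in parvalbumin interneuron plasticity, and it is suited to overexpressing VGF in Cre-defined neuronal populations.
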