Features (pLannotate 1.2.2; 24 found; start..end, strand, type, name):
    210..237     +  repeat_region  AAV2 ITR (fragment): inverted terminal repeat of adeno-associated virus serotype 2 inverted
    266..293     +  repeat_region  AAV2 ITR (fragment): inverted terminal repeat of adeno-associated virus serotype 2 inverted
    373..820     +  promoter       hSyn promoter: human synapsin I promoter; confers neuron-specific expression (Kügler et al., 2003)
    834..851     +  misc_feature   MCS (fragment): pUC18/19 multiple cloning site
    858..891     +  protein_bind   lox2272: Cre-mediated recombination occurs in the 8-bp core sequence (GGATACTT). lox2272 sites are compatible with each other, but incompatible with loxP or loxN sites (Lee and Saito, 1988). Cre recombinase
    892..941     -  intron         β-globin intron (fragment): internally truncated intron from human β-globin
    942..975     +  protein_bind   loxP: Cre-mediated recombination occurs in the 8-bp core sequence (GCATACAT). Cre recombinase
    987..2834    -  CDS            Vgf: VGF_MOUSE - Experimental evidence at protein level: Swiss-Prot protein existence level 1. [VGF-derived peptide TLQP-62]: Plays a role in the regulation of memory formation and depression-related behaviors potentially by influencing synaptic plasticity and neurogenesis. Induces acute and transient activation of the NTRK2/TRKB receptor and subsequent CREB phosphorylation (PubMed:26180209, PubMed:30504797). Induces also insulin secretion in insulinoma cells by increasing intracellular calcium mobilization (PubMed:25917832). From Mus musculus (Mouse).
   2898..3605    -  CDS            mCherry: mCherry is a basic (constitutively fluorescent) red fluorescent protein published in 2004, derived from Discosoma sp.. It is reported to be a very rapidly-maturing monomer with low acid sensitivity.
   3626..3659    -  protein_bind   lox2272: Cre-mediated recombination occurs in the 8-bp core sequence (GGATACTT). lox2272 sites are compatible with each other, but incompatible with loxP or loxN sites (Lee and Saito, 1988). Cre recombinase
   3660..3709    -  intron         β-globin intron (fragment): internally truncated intron from human β-globin
   3710..3743    -  protein_bind   loxP: Cre-mediated recombination occurs in the 8-bp core sequence (GCATACAT). Cre recombinase
   3760..3917    +  misc_feature   WPRE (fragment): woodchuck hepatitis virus posttranscriptional regulatory element
   3923..4007    +  misc_feature   WPRE (fragment): woodchuck hepatitis virus posttranscriptional regulatory element
   4006..4049    -  polyA_signal   SV40 poly(A) signal (fragment): SV40 polyadenylation signal
   4053..4120    -  polyA_signal   SV40 poly(A) signal (fragment): SV40 polyadenylation signal
   4193..4333    +  repeat_region  AAV2 ITR: inverted terminal repeat of adeno-associated virus serotype 2 inverted
   4338..4389    -  misc_feature   bom (fragment): basis of mobility region from pBR322
   4408..4863    +  rep_origin     f1 ori (sequence partly withheld): f1 bacteriophage origin of replication; arrow indicates direction of (+) strand synthesis
   4864..4913    -  misc_feature   bom (fragment): basis of mobility region from pBR322
   5015..5050    -  CDS            rop (fragment): Rop protein, which maintains plasmids at low copy number; rop
   5145..5249    +  promoter       AmpR promoter: bla
   5250..6110    +  CDS            AmpR: β-lactamase; bla; confers resistance to ampicillin, carbenicillin, and related antibiotics
   6281..137     +  rep_origin     ori (across the origin): high-copy-number ColE1/pMB1/pBR322/pUC origin of replication
>Addgene plasmid #223661 | pAAV-hSyn-DIO-Vgf-T2A-mCherry-CW3SL | addgene full sequence | sequence record 444384 | Addgene NGS Result
GGGTCGGAACAGGAGAGCGCACGAGGGAGCTTCCAGGGGGAAACGCCTGGTATCTTTATAGTCCTGTCGG
GTTTCGCCACCTCTGACTTGAGCGTCGATTTTTGTGATGCTCGTCAGGGGGGCGGAGCCTATGGAAAAAC
GCCAGCAACGCGGCCTTTTTACGGTTCCTGGCCTTTTGCTGGCCTTTTGCTCACATGTCCTGCAGGCAGC
TGCGCGCTCGCTCGCTCACTGAGGCCGCCCGGGCGTCGGGCGACCTTTGGTCGCCCGGCCTCAGTGAGCG
AGCGAGCGCGCAGAGAGGGAGTGGCCAACTCCATCACTAGGGGTTCCTGCGGCCGCACGCGTGTGTCTAG
ACTGCAGAGGGCCCTGCGTATGAGTGCAAGTGGGTTTTAGGACCAGGATGAGGCGGGGTGGGGGTGCCTA
CCTGACGACCGACCCCGACCCACTGGACAAGCACCCAACCCCCATTCCCCAAATTGCGCATCCCCTATCA
GAGAGGGGGAGGGGAAACAGGATGCGGCGAGGCGCGTGCGCACTGCCAGCTTCAGCACCGCGGACAGTGC
CTTCGCCCCCGCCTGGCGGCGCGCGCCACCGCCGCCTCAGCACTGAAGGCGCGCTGACGTCACTCGCCGG
TCCCCCGCAAACTCCCCTTCCCGGCCACCTTGGTCGCGTCCGCGCCGCCGCCGGCCCAGCCGGACCGCAC
CACGCGAGGCGCGAGATAGGGGGGCACGGGCGCGACCATCTGCGCTGCGGCGCCGGCGACTCAGCGCTGC
CTCAGTCTGCGGTGGGCAGCGGAGGAGTCGTGTCGTGCCTGAGAGCGCAGTCGAGAAGGTACCGGATCCT
CTAGAGTCGACTCCGGAATAACTTCGTATAGGATACTTTATACGAAGTTATGCAGAATGGTAGCTGGATT
GTAGCTGCTATTAGCAATATGAAACCTCTTAATAACTTCGTATAGCATACATTATACGAAGTTATGGCGC
GCCTCACGGGCGGTGCAGCAGCACGTGCTCAATGTAATTCTCCAGCTCCTCCTGCTCCTGCAGCCGGCGC
TCCTCCGCGTCCGCTTCCTCCTGCGCGCGCCTGGCCTGGGCCTCCAGATCCGGATGGTGGCGCGCAGGTG
GCAACGCGTGATGGAAGTGACGGCGGCGGGAGGATGCGGGCGGCTGCAGTGTCCGCGGCCGAATGTAGTT
TGGGAAGGGGTGATAGGGCCCCGGGGGAAACACCTCATCCTCCTCCCGATCCCAGGGTGGGAGCACTTCG
TTCCAGTCCGGCAACTCATCCCGGGCTGGGGCGGGAGGTGGGGGCTGCGGAGAGCGGACATGGGTCGGGG
CTGGGGCAGCCCTGGGAGGCGGCACCGGCTCGGGAGGGGCGTTCTTCTTCCGCTTCCGTTTCTCCTCCAC
CTCTTCGATGATGCTGACCACATCGTCTGCTGGCAGGTGGAGTTTGGTGGACAGTTCAATGAGACTATCG
ATCGTCTGCGGATCCATCTCCTCGTCGTCGTCATCCTCCTCCCCGCCCTCCTCTGCCCCCTCAGCATCCT
TCCGCCGATGGCCTGGCGCCTCCTCCTGGGAGCGTTTGTCCTCGGCTCCGGCTTCCCCGTCCTCCTCCTC
GGCGAACAGGAGTGCGTTCTGCCGCGCCCTCTCCGCCTCCTCTGCCTCCGCCTCCGCCTCCGCCGCCTCC
TCATCCTCTTCCCCCACATCGTCCTCCCCACCACCTCGCCTCTCCTGCTCTGCCTCCTCCTCCCTCTCGT
TCTCCCGCTCTTGCTGCGTCTCCTGCAGCTCGCGACCCCCGAGATCGCGCTGCCGGGCTCCGCCCTGCAA
CAGATACTGGAGCAGCAGGTCGGAGGCGAGATCGGCCAGCCGCTCTTCTTGCGCCGCGGCCTGCCGGGTG
GCCTCCGCCTGTCTCCTCCCTGCCTCTACCTGAGCTAATCCTTGCTGAAGCAGGCGCTCTCCTGCCTCGG
AGCCGCCCAGGAATGAGCCCTCGAGCCGGCGCACCTTAGGGAAGGGGCCACCTAGACTTTGATACGCCTT
GGATAAGGGTGTCAAAGTCTCACCTAAATGTGTTTTAGGGGAGGACACTCCTTCCCCGAACTGATGAGTT
TCGGGAAGGGGAGCGCTTTCGGACATTCGAGCCTGGAATTGGGAAGGGACCGGGGGCGGAAGAGGAGCGC
GCTCCGGAACGCGCGCCTGGAACTCTCCCCAGGAAGCGCGCCACACGCGCTCTGGCCCGGGGCTCTCCAG
ATTGACTCGGGTCAGCGTGTGCGTGCGGGTTTCAGTCTCTGCTGCCGCCGTCTCTTGTTGGCGCTTAGCA
TTGCTCGGACTGAAATCTCGAAGTTCTTGGAGCAAGGATGCTAGCGCCTCCAGCTCTTCTGAGCGGTCGT
CCTCCTCGGGATCGCGGTCCTGAGTCTGAGGGCGAGGGGGGGCCACAGCGGGCGCTTGGATTTCTGGTGC
CGGGAGGCTATGGGTCTGACTGCGCACGGACTCGGTCAGCAGAGCTTCTGCTGCTTCTTCGGGTGTTCCC
TGCTGGGAACCTCCCGGGACCGACGGGGGCGAGGCCGGACGGTCCAGTGCCTGCAACAGTACCGAGGCCA
GCGCCCGGGGATCCACGCCCTGGAAGAGCTCTCCCTGGTCCTGAGGCTCGGGATTCCGAGCAGCTCGGAC
CTCTGGTACGCCGTCATCCTTTGGCCGGGACACTGCGTCCTCAGCTACCTGCCCATTATGCTCAGAGCTG
AGGGGAGGAGGAAAAACATCGGGGCGCCCGGGGGGCGCTGCTCCCAACCCCTGGATCAGTAGAAGGAAGC
AGAAGAGGACGGATGCCGGCAACGTGAAGGTTTTGGGGCCGGGGTTCTCCTCCACGTCGCCGCAGGTCAG
CAGGCTGCCCCTGCCCTCACCACTACCCTTGTACAGCTCGTCCATGCCGCCGGTGGAGTGGCGGCCCTCG
GCGCGTTCGTACTGTTCCACGATGGTGTAGTCCTCGTTGTGGGAGGTGATGTCCAACTTGATGTTGACGT
TGTAGGCGCCGGGCAGCTGCACGGGCTTCTTGGCCTTGTAGGTGGTCTTGACCTCAGCGTCGTAGTGGCC
GCCGTCCTTCAGCTTCAGCCTCTGCTTGATCTCGCCCTTCAGGGCGCCGTCCTCGGGGTACATCCGCTCG
GAGGAGGCCTCCCAGCCCATGGTCTTCTTCTGCATTACGGGGCCGTCGGAGGGGAAGTTGGTGCCGCGCA
GCTTCACCTTGTAGATGAACTCGCCGTCCTGCAGGGAGGAGTCCTGGGTCACGGTCACCACGCCGCCGTC
CTCGAAGTTCATCACGCGCTCCCACTTGAAGCCCTCGGGGAAGGACAGCTTCAAGTAGTCGGGGATGTCG
GCGGGGTGCTTCACGTAGGCCTTGGAGCCGTACATGAACTGAGGGGACAGGATGTCCCAGGCGAAGGGCA
GGGGGCCACCCTTGGTCACCTTCAGCTTGGCGGTCTGGGTGCCCTCGTAGGGGCGGCCCTCGCCCTCGCC
CTCGATCTCGAACTCGTGGCCGTTCACGGAGCCCTCCATGTGCACCTTGAAGCGCATGAACTCCTTGATG
ATGGCCATGTTATCCTCCTCGCCCTTGCTCACCATGGTGGCTTAATTAAGCTAGCATAACTTCGTATAAA
GTATCCTATACGAAGTTATTTGCCTTAACCCAGAAATTATCACTGTTATTCTTTAGAATGGTGCAAAGAA
TAACTTCGTATAATGTATGCTATACGAAGTTATGAATTCCGCTCGAGATAATCAACCTCTGGATTACAAA
ATTTGTGAAAGATTGACTGGTATTCTTAACTATGTTGCTCCTTTTACGCTATGTGGATACGCTGCTTTAA
TGCCTTTGTATCATGCTATTGCTTCCCGTATGGCTTTCATTTTCTCCTCCTTGTATAAATCCTGGTTAGT
TCTTGCCACGGCGGAACTCATCGCCGCCTGCCTTGCCCGCTGCTGGACAGGGGCTCGGCTGTTGGGCACT
GACAATTCCGTGGTGTTTATTTGTGAAATTTGTGATGCTATTGCTTTATTTGTAACCATCTAGCTTTATT
TGTGAAATTTGTGATGCTATTGCTTTATTTGTAACCATTATAAGCTGCAATAAACAAGTTAACAACAACA
ATTGCATTCATTTTATGTTTCAGGTTCAGGGGGAGATGTGGGAGGTTTTTTAAAGCGGCCGCAGGAACCC
CTAGTGATGGAGTTGGCCACTCCCTCTCTGCGCGCTCGCTCGCTCACTGAGGCCGGGCGACCAAAGGTCG
CCCGACGCCCGGGCTTTGCCCGGGCGGCCTCAGTGAGCGAGCGAGCGCGCAGCTGCCTGCAGGGGCGCCT
GATGCGGTATTTTCTCCTTACGCATCTGTGCGGTATTTCACACCGCATA
[95 nt withheld, positions 4390-4484]
T
[46 nt withheld, positions 4486-4531]
C
[141 nt withheld, positions 4533-4673]
CCTTTGACGTTGGAGTCCACGTTCTTT
[37 nt withheld, positions 4701-4737]
ACTCTATCTCGGGCTATTCTTTTGATTTATAAGGGATTTTGCCGATTTCGGTCTATTGGTTAAAAAATGA
GCTGATTTAACAAAAATTTAACGCGAATTTTAACAAAATATTAACGTTTACAATTTTATGGTGCACTCTC
AGTACAATCTGCTCTGATGCCGCATAGTTAAGCCAGCCCCGACACCCGCCAACACCCGCTGACGCGCCCT
GACGGGCTTGTCTGCTCCCGGCATCCGCTTACAGACAAGCTGTGACCGTCTCCGGGAGCTGCATGTGTCA
GAGGTTTTCACCGTCATCACCGAAACGCGCGAGACGAAAGGGCCTCGTGATACGCCTATTTTTATAGGTT
AATGTCATGATAATAATGGTTTCTTAGACGTCAGGTGGCACTTTTCGGGGAAATGTGCGCGGAACCCCTA
TTTGTTTATTTTTCTAAATACATTCAAATATGTATCCGCTCATGAGACAATAACCCTGATAAATGCTTCA
ATAATATTGAAAAAGGAAGAGTATGAGTATTCAACATTTCCGTGTCGCCCTTATTCCCTTTTTTGCGGCA
TTTTGCCTTCCTGTTTTTGCTCACCCAGAAACGCTGGTGAAAGTAAAAGATGCTGAAGATCAGTTGGGTG
CACGAGTGGGTTACATCGAACTGGATCTCAACAGCGGTAAGATCCTTGAGAGTTTTCGCCCCGAAGAACG
TTTTCCAATGATGAGCACTTTTAAAGTTCTGCTATGTGGCGCGGTATTATCCCGTATTGACGCCGGGCAA
GAGCAACTCGGTCGCCGCATACACTATTCTCAGAATGACTTGGTTGAGTACTCACCAGTCACAGAAAAGC
ATCTTACGGATGGCATGACAGTAAGAGAATTATGCAGTGCTGCCATAACCATGAGTGATAACACTGCGGC
CAACTTACTTCTGACAACGATCGGAGGACCGAAGGAGCTAACCGCTTTTTTGCACAACATGGGGGATCAT
GTAACTCGCCTTGATCGTTGGGAACCGGAGCTGAATGAAGCCATACCAAACGACGAGCGTGACACCACGA
TGCCTGTAGCAATGGCAACAACGTTGCGCAAACTATTAACTGGCGAACTACTTACTCTAGCTTCCCGGCA
ACAATTAATAGACTGGATGGAGGCGGATAAAGTTGCAGGACCACTTCTGCGCTCGGCCCTTCCGGCTGGC
TGGTTTATTGCTGATAAATCTGGAGCCGGTGAGCGTGGGTCTCGCGGTATCATTGCAGCACTGGGGCCAG
ATGGTAAGCCCTCCCGTATCGTAGTTATCTACACGACGGGGAGTCAGGCAACTATGGATGAACGAAATAG
ACAGATCGCTGAGATAGGTGCCTCACTGATTAAGCATTGGTAACTGTCAGACCAAGTTTACTCATATATA
CTTTAGATTGATTTAAAACTTCATTTTTAATTTAAAAGGATCTAGGTGAAGATCCTTTTTGATAATCTCA
TGACCAAAATCCCTTAACGTGAGTTTTCGTTCCACTGAGCGTCAGACCCCGTAGAAAAGATCAAAGGATC
TTCTTGAGATCCTTTTTTTCTGCGCGTAATCTGCTGCTTGCAAACAAAAAAACCACCGCTACCAGCGGTG
GTTTGTTTGCCGGATCAAGAGCTACCAACTCTTTTTCCGAAGGTAACTGGCTTCAGCAGAGCGCAGATAC
CAAATACTGTTCTTCTAGTGTAGCCGTAGTTAGGCCACCACTTCAAGAACTCTGTAGCACCGCCTACATA
CCTCGCTCTGCTAATCCTGTTACCAGTGGCTGCTGCCAGTGGCGATAAGTCGTGTCTTACCGGGTTGGAC
TCAAGACGATAGTTACCGGATAAGGCGCAGCGGTCGGGCTGAACGGGGGGTTCGTGCACACAGCCCAGCT
TGGAGCGAACGACCTACACCGAACTGAGATACCTACAGCGTGAGCTATGAGAAAGCGCCACGCTTCCCGA
AGGGAGAAAGGCGGACAGGTATCCGGTAAGCGGCA
